Addgene plasmid #232388: pGL3_THADA_pos1toneg0
Purpose: THADA enhancer, one sensitizing element made into buffering Coordinator
Depositing lab: Joanna Wysocka. Depositing organization: Stanford University.
Backbone
  Vector backbone: pGL3 Luciferase Reporter Vector
  Backbone manufacturer: Promega
  Vector type: Luciferase
Growth in bacteria
  Bacterial resistance: Ampicillin, 100 μg/mL
  Growth temperature: 37°C
  Growth strain: DH5alpha
  Copy number: High Copy
Gene/Insert
  Gene/Insert name: THADA
  Species: H. sapiens (human)
  Mutation: THADA enhancer, one sensitizing element made into buffering Coordinator
  Entrez Gene: THADA (a.k.a. ARMC13, GITA, Trm732)
  Cloning method: Restriction Enzyme; 5′ cloning site Unknown (unknown if destroyed)
Terms and licenses: Academic/Nonprofit Terms; Industry Terms: Not Available to Industry
How to cite: pGL3_THADA_pos1toneg0 was a gift from Joanna Wysocka (Addgene plasmid # 232388 ; http://n2t.net/addgene:232388 ; RRID:Addgene_232388)
