[The description below was written by a language model from this plasmid's Addgene catalogue record and pLannotate feature annotations shown in this document.]
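Description:
pGL3_THADA_pos1toneg0 is a firefly luciferase reporter plasmid built on the Promega pGL3 backbone and designed to measure the activity of a modified human enhancer from the THADA locus in transfected mammalian cells. It is propagated in E. coli as a high-copy plasmid through its ColE1/pUC-type origin and selected with ampicillin via the β-lactamase gene and its native bla promoter. An f1 origin is also present, allowing single-stranded DNA production. Short annotated fragments of lacZα, the tetracycline resistance gene and SV40 large T antigen are non-functional backbone remnants.

The reporter unit consists of the SV40 early promoter driving the enhanced luc+ firefly luciferase coding sequence, followed by the SV40 late polyadenylation signal. Upstream of this unit sit a synthetic poly(A) signal and the RNA polymerase II pause site from the human α2 globin gene, which together limit read-through transcription from the backbone so that luciferase output reflects the promoter and any linked enhancer. The THADA enhancer insert itself is not annotated in the feature table. The roughly 900 bp unannotated stretch between the pause site and the SV40 promoter (across the plasmid's numbering origin) is the likely location, but the record does not state the position, and the cloning sites are listed as unknown.

According to the catalogue entry, this variant carries a mutation that converts one "sensitizing" element of the enhancer into a "buffering" Coordinator motif. The construct is therefore suited to comparison with the wild-type enhancer and other variants in luciferase assays, to test how individual motif changes alter enhancer output.
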