Features (pLannotate 1.2.2; 12 found; start..end, strand, type, name):
     17..213     +  promoter       SV40 promoter: SV40 early promoter
    249..1901    +  CDS            luciferase: firefly luciferase; luc+; enhanced luc+ version of the luciferase gene
   1942..2063    -  polyA_signal   SV40 poly(A) signal: SV40 polyadenylation signal
   2086..2154    -  CDS            large T antigen (fragment): large T antigen from SV40 (simian virus 40)
   2176..2308    +  CDS            TcR (fragment): tetracycline efflux protein; tet; confers resistance to tetracycline
   2488..3076    -  rep_origin     ori: high-copy-number ColE1/pMB1/pBR322/pUC origin of replication
   3247..4107    -  CDS            AmpR: β-lactamase; bla; confers resistance to ampicillin, carbenicillin, and related antibiotics
   4108..4212    -  promoter       AmpR promoter: bla
   4239..4667    +  rep_origin     f1 ori (sequence partly withheld): f1 bacteriophage origin of replication; arrow indicates direction of (+) strand synthesis
   4699..4766    -  CDS            lacZα (fragment): LacZα fragment of β-galactosidase; lacZ fragment
   4825..4873    +  polyA_signal   poly(A) signal: synthetic polyadenylation signal
   4887..4978    +  misc_feature   pause site: RNA polymerase II transcriptional pause signal from the human α2 globin gene
>Addgene plasmid #232388 | pGL3_THADA_pos1toneg0 | addgene full sequence | sequence record 462859 | Addgene NGS Result
CTCGAGATCTGCGATCTGCATCTCAATTAGTCAGCAACCATAGTCCCGCCCCTAACTCCGCCCATCCCGC
CCCTAACTCCGCCCAGTTCCGCCCATTCTCCGCCCCATCGCTGACTAATTTTTTTTATTTATGCAGAGGC
CGAGGCCGCCTCGGCCTCTGAGCTATTCCAGAAGTAGTGAGGAGGCTTTTTTGGAGGCCTAGGCTTTTGC
AAAAAGCTTGGCATTCCGGTACTGTTGGTAAAGCCACCATGGAAGACGCCAAAAACATAAAGAAAGGCCC
GGCGCCATTCTATCCGCTGGAAGATGGAACCGCTGGAGAGCAACTGCATAAGGCTATGAAGAGATACGCC
CTGGTTCCTGGAACAATTGCTTTTACAGATGCACATATCGAGGTGGACATCACTTACGCTGAGTACTTCG
AAATGTCCGTTCGGTTGGCAGAAGCTATGAAACGATATGGGCTGAATACAAATCACAGAATCGTCGTATG
CAGTGAAAACTCTCTTCAATTCTTTATGCCGGTGTTGGGCGCGTTATTTATCGGAGTTGCAGTTGCGCCC
GCGAACGACATTTATAATGAACGTGAATTGCTCAACAGTATGGGCATTTCGCAGCCTACCGTGGTGTTCG
TTTCCAAAAAGGGGTTGCAAAAAATTTTGAACGTGCAAAAAAAGCTCCCAATCATCCAAAAAATTATTAT
CATGGATTCTAAAACGGATTACCAGGGATTTCAGTCGATGTACACGTTCGTCACATCTCATCTACCTCCC
GGTTTTAATGAATACGATTTTGTGCCAGAGTCCTTCGATAGGGACAAGACAATTGCACTGATCATGAACT
CCTCTGGATCTACTGGTCTGCCTAAAGGTGTCGCTCTGCCTCATAGAACTGCCTGCGTGAGATTCTCGCA
TGCCAGAGATCCTATTTTTGGCAATCAAATCATTCCGGATACTGCGATTTTAAGTGTTGTTCCATTCCAT
CACGGTTTTGGAATGTTTACTACACTCGGATATTTGATATGTGGATTTCGAGTCGTCTTAATGTATAGAT
TTGAAGAAGAGCTGTTTCTGAGGAGCCTTCAGGATTACAAGATTCAAAGTGCGCTGCTGGTGCCAACCCT
ATTCTCCTTCTTCGCCAAAAGCACTCTGATTGACAAATACGATTTATCTAATTTACACGAAATTGCTTCT
GGTGGCGCTCCCCTCTCTAAGGAAGTCGGGGAAGCGGTTGCCAAGAGGTTCCATCTGCCAGGTATCAGGC
AAGGATATGGGCTCACTGAGACTACATCAGCTATTCTGATTACACCCGAGGGGGATGATAAACCGGGCGC
GGTCGGTAAAGTTGTTCCATTTTTTGAAGCGAAGGTTGTGGATCTGGATACCGGGAAAACGCTGGGCGTT
AATCAAAGAGGCGAACTGTGTGTGAGAGGTCCTATGATTATGTCCGGTTATGTAAACAATCCGGAAGCGA
CCAACGCCTTGATTGACAAGGATGGATGGCTACATTCTGGAGACATAGCTTACTGGGACGAAGACGAACA
CTTCTTCATCGTTGACCGCCTGAAGTCTCTGATTAAGTACAAAGGCTATCAGGTGGCTCCCGCTGAATTG
GAATCCATCTTGCTCCAACACCCCAACATCTTCGACGCAGGTGTCGCAGGTCTTCCCGACGATGACGCCG
GTGAACTTCCCGCCGCCGTTGTTGTTTTGGAGCACGGAAAGACGATGACGGAAAAAGAGATCGTGGATTA
CGTCGCCAGTCAAGTAACAACCGCGAAAAAGTTGCGCGGAGGAGTTGTGTTTGTGGACGAAGTACCGAAA
GGTCTTACCGGAAAACTCGACGCAAGAAAAATCAGAGAGATCCTCATAAAGGCCAAGAAGGGCGGAAAGA
TCGCCGTGTAATTCTAGAGTCGGGGCGGCCGGCCGCTTCGAGCAGACATGATAAGATACATTGATGAGTT
TGGACAAACCACAACTAGAATGCAGTGAAAAAAATGCTTTATTTGTGAAATTTGTGATGCTATTGCTTTA
TTTGTAACCATTATAAGCTGCAATAAACAAGTTAACAACAACAATTGCATTCATTTTATGTTTCAGGTTC
AGGGGGAGGTGTGGGAGGTTTTTTAAAGCAAGTAAAACCTCTACAAATGTGGTAAAATCGATAAGGATCT
GGATCCGTCGACCGATGCCCTTGAGAGCCTTCAACCCAGTCAGCTCCTTCCGGTGGGCGCGGGGCATGAC
TATCGTCGCCGCACTTATGACTGTCTTCTTTATCATGCAACTCGTAGGACAGGTGCCGGCAGCGCTCTTC
CGCTTCCTCGCTCACTGACTCGCTGCGCTCGGTCGTTCGGCTGCGGCGAGCGGTATCAGCTCACTCAAAG
GCGGTAATACGGTTATCCACAGAATCAGGGGATAACGCAGGAAAGAACATGTGAGCAAAAGGCCAGCAAA
AGGCCAGGAACCGTAAAAAGGCCGCGTTGCTGGCGTTTTTCCATAGGCTCCGCCCCCCTGACGAGCATCA
CAAAAATCGACGCTCAAGTCAGAGGTGGCGAAACCCGACAGGACTATAAAGATACCAGGCGTTTCCCCCT
GGAAGCTCCCTCGTGCGCTCTCCTGTTCCGACCCTGCCGCTTACCGGATACCTGTCCGCCTTTCTCCCTT
CGGGAAGCGTGGCGCTTTCTCATAGCTCACGCTGTAGGTATCTCAGTTCGGTGTAGGTCGTTCGCTCCAA
GCTGGGCTGTGTGCACGAACCCCCCGTTCAGCCCGACCGCTGCGCCTTATCCGGTAACTATCGTCTTGAG
TCCAACCCGGTAAGACACGACTTATCGCCACTGGCAGCAGCCACTGGTAACAGGATTAGCAGAGCGAGGT
ATGTAGGCGGTGCTACAGAGTTCTTGAAGTGGTGGCCTAACTACGGCTACACTAGAAGAACAGTATTTGG
TATCTGCGCTCTGCTGAAGCCAGTTACCTTCGGAAAAAGAGTTGGTAGCTCTTGATCCGGCAAACAAACC
ACCGCTGGTAGCGGTGGTTTTTTTGTTTGCAAGCAGCAGATTACGCGCAGAAAAAAAGGATCTCAAGAAG
ATCCTTTGATCTTTTCTACGGGGTCTGACGCTCAGTGGAACGAAAACTCACGTTAAGGGATTTTGGTCAT
GAGATTATCAAAAAGGATCTTCACCTAGATCCTTTTAAATTAAAAATGAAGTTTTAAATCAATCTAAAGT
ATATATGAGTAAACTTGGTCTGACAGTTACCAATGCTTAATCAGTGAGGCACCTATCTCAGCGATCTGTC
TATTTCGTTCATCCATAGTTGCCTGACTCCCCGTCGTGTAGATAACTACGATACGGGAGGGCTTACCATC
TGGCCCCAGTGCTGCAATGATACCGCGAGACCCACGCTCACCGGCTCCAGATTTATCAGCAATAAACCAG
CCAGCCGGAAGGGCCGAGCGCAGAAGTGGTCCTGCAACTTTATCCGCCTCCATCCAGTCTATTAATTGTT
GCCGGGAAGCTAGAGTAAGTAGTTCGCCAGTTAATAGTTTGCGCAACGTTGTTGCCATTGCTACAGGCAT
CGTGGTGTCACGCTCGTCGTTTGGTATGGCTTCATTCAGCTCCGGTTCCCAACGATCAAGGCGAGTTACA
TGATCCCCCATGTTGTGCAAAAAAGCGGTTAGCTCCTTCGGTCCTCCGATCGTTGTCAGAAGTAAGTTGG
CCGCAGTGTTATCACTCATGGTTATGGCAGCACTGCATAATTCTCTTACTGTCATGCCATCCGTAAGATG
CTTTTCTGTGACTGGTGAGTACTCAACCAAGTCATTCTGAGAATAGTGTATGCGGCGACCGAGTTGCTCT
TGCCCGGCGTCAATACGGGATAATACCGCGCCACATAGCAGAACTTTAAAAGTGCTCATCATTGGAAAAC
GTTCTTCGGGGCGAAAACTCTCAAGGATCTTACCGCTGTTGAGATCCAGTTCGATGTAACCCACTCGTGC
ACCCAACTGATCTTCAGCATCTTTTACTTTCACCAGCGTTTCTGGGTGAGCAAAAACAGGAAGGCAAAAT
GCCGCAAAAAAGGGAATAAGGGCGACACGGAAATGTTGAATACTCATACTCTTCCTTTTTCAATATTATT
GAAGCATTTATCAGGGTTATTGTCTCATGAGCGGATACATATTTGAATGTATTTAGAAAAATAAACAAAT
AGGGGTTCCGCGCACATTTCCCCGAAAAGTGCCACCTG
[124 nt withheld, positions 4239-4362]
C
[91 nt withheld, positions 4364-4454]
A
[49 nt withheld, positions 4456-4504]
CCTTTGACGTTGGAGTCCACGTTCTTT
[37 nt withheld, positions 4532-4568]
ACCCTATCTCGGTCTATTCTTTTGATTTATAAGGGATTTTGCCGATTTCGGCCTATTGGTTAAAAAATGA
GCTGATTTAACAAAAATTTAACGCGAATTTTAACAAAATATTAACGCTTACAATTTGCCATTCGCCATTC
AGGCTGCGCAACTGTTGGGAAGGGCGATCGGTGCGGGCCTCTTCGCTATTACGCCAGCCCAAGCTACCAT
GATAAGTAAGTAATATTAAGGTACGGGAGGTACTTGGAGCGGCCGCAATAAAATATCTTTATTTTCATTA
CATCTGTGTGTTGGTTTTTTGTGTGAATCGATAGTACTAACATACGCTCTCCATCAAAACAAAACGAAAC
AAAACAAACTAGCAAAATAGGCTGTCCCCAGTGCAAGTGCAGGTGCCAGAACATTTCTCTATCGATAGGT
ACCGAGCTCTTACGCGTGCTAGCACAAAGAGGATACAACAGCTACTCCTATCCAGGGATGTGGACTTGAT
GAGAGTCTAGCACGTTCTTATTACCTCTGCATGGCCACAGGGGTTTTGTGGGCTAATATACATCGATCTG
GGTGAGACGGTTTTGCATGCTCCCACCTCCCCGACCTCCCTCCTGCAAAGCATTTTAAATTGGTTTGAAT
TTGGGAACAGGGTTCCATATGAACAGAGCTGAACATTGACAGCCTGAATGTATTTACCGAAGACAACAAA
TCATTGACAGACTAAATGTAACAGAGGAAAGGCCTGGTCTGCTTGCACTCAGAATCTGACTTTGTAATTC
TAGCCTCCTTTAGACAGGCCTAATCAATTAGAAGAGGCTGATTTTAATTAATTGCAGATGCATTACCCTG
CATTCCAGTTTGTGCTGATGAAAATCAGTTTCAGTCCGTGGCCTGGAATTCATGTACAGCACTTCCTGTA
GCCTCTTATATAAACACATCAAAAAAATTTTATTTGGAGTTGCCATTTTCCCTTAAAAAAGAAAAACCAC
TTTGCAAATCATGATTAAAATAGAGCAACTGTATGTGGATCTGGGGTCCATCCCCAGAAACTTACATGAC
CAAGAAACATGTGGAAAGTCAGAGTCTGAGGCAGCAACTCATAAGTGCATTGGTGTAGGGGTCGATTTGA
GAAGAGAGTCTCAAATACCCAGCATCAAATGAGCCCAGCTCAGTTATCTCCACAGAATGGAACAGAATGA
ACTCACAGCTATTCAAAATAATGACCTTTCAAAGAAAATACATAAAATAGAAAAAAGCCGGGGTCGTAGA
TGCAGAGAGGGTATCTGAGTAGAGTTCACTCTTCCCTGAAT
